>Addgene plasmid #77669 | NUP62 gRNA (BRDN0001147683) | addgene full sequence | sequence record 188204 | Addgene Assembled Sequence
CCCGGGTGCAAAGATGGATAAAGTTTTAAACAGAGAGGAATCTTTGCAGCTAATGGACCTTCTAGGTCTT
GAAAGGAGTGGGAATTGGCTCCGGTGCCCGTCAGTGGGCAGAGCGCACATCGCCCACAGTCCCCGAGAAG
TTGGGGGGAGGGGTCGGCAATTGATCCGGTGCCTAGAGAAGGTGGCGCGGGGTAAACTGGGAAAGTGATG
TCGTGTACTGGCTCCGCCTTTTTCCCGAGGGTGGGGGAGAACCGTATATAAGTGCAGTAGTCGCCGTGAA
CGTTCTTTTTCGCAACGGGTTTGCCGCCAGAACACAGGTAAGTGCCGTGTGTGGTTCCCGCGGGCCTGGC
CTCTTTACGGGTTATGGCCCTTGCGTGCCTTGAATTACTTCCACCTGGCTGCAGTACGTGATTCTTGATC
CCGAGCTTCGGGTTGGAAGTGGGTGGGAGAGTTCGAGGCCTTGCGCTTAAGGAGCCCCTTCGCCTCGTGC
TTGAGTTGAGGCCTGGCCTGGGCGCTGGGGCCGCCGCGTGCGAATCTGGTGGCACCTTCGCGCCTGTCTC
GCTGCTTTCGATAAGTCTCTAGCCATTTAAAATTTTTGATGACCTGCTGCGACGCTTTTTTTCTGGCAAG
ATAGTCTTGTAAATGCGGGCCAAGATCTGCACACTGGTATTTCGGTTTTTGGGGCCGCGGGCGGCGACGG
GGCCCGTGCGTCCCAGCGCACATGTTCGGCGAGGCGGGGCCTGCGAGCGCGGCCACCGAGAATCGGACGG
GGGTAGTCTCAAGCTGGCCGGCCTGCTCTGGTGCCTGGCCTCGCGCCGCCGTGTATCGCCCCGCCCTGGG
CGGCAAGGCTGGCCCGGTCGGCACCAGTTGCGTGAGCGGAAAGATGGCCGCTTCCCGGCCCTGCTGCAGG
GAGCTCAAAATGGAGGACGCGGCGCTCGGGAGAGCGGGCGGGTGAGTCACCCACACAAAGGAAAAGGGCC
TTTCCGTCCTCAGCCGTCGCTTCATGTGACTCCACGGAGTACCGGGCGCCGTCCAGGCACCTCGATTAGT
TCTCGAGCTTTTGGAGTACGTCGTCTTTAGGTTGGGGGGAGGGGTTTTATGCGATGGAGTTTCCCCACAC
TGAGTGGGTGGAGACTGAAGTTAGGCCAGCTTGGCACTTGATGTAATTCTCCTTGGAATTTGCCCTTTTT
GAGTTTGGATCTTGGTTCATTCTCAAGCCTCAGACAGTGGTTCAAAGTTTTTTTCTTCCATTTCAGGTGT
CGTGACGTACGGCCACCATGACCGAGTACAAGCCCACGGTGCGCCTCGCCACCCGCGACGACGTCCCCAG
GGCCGTACGCACCCTCGCCGCCGCGTTCGCCGACTACCCCGCCACGCGCCACACCGTCGATCCGGACCGC
CACATCGAGCGGGTCACCGAGCTGCAAGAACTCTTCCTCACGCGCGTCGGGCTCGACATCGGCAAGGTGT
GGGTCGCGGACGACGGCGCCGCCGTGGCGGTCTGGACCACGCCGGAGAGCGTCGAAGCGGGGGCGGTGTT
CGCCGAGATCGGCCCGCGCATGGCCGAGTTGAGCGGTTCCCGGCTGGCCGCGCAGCAACAGATGGAAGGC
CTCCTGGCGCCGCACCGGCCCAAGGAGCCCGCGTGGTTCCTGGCCACCGTCGGAGTCTCGCCCGACCACC
AGGGCAAGGGTCTGGGCAGCGCCGTCGTGCTCCCCGGAGTGGAGGCGGCCGAGCGCGCCGGGGTGCCCGC
CTTCCTGGAGACCTCCGCGCCCCGCAACCTCCCCTTCTACGAGCGGCTCGGCTTCACCGTCACCGCCGAC
GTCGAGGTGCCCGAAGGACCGCGCACCTGGTGCATGACCCGCAAGCCCGGTGCCTGAACGCGTTAAGTCG
ACAATCAACCTCTGGATTACAAAATTTGTGAAAGATTGACTGGTATTCTTAACTATGTTGCTCCTTTTAC
GCTATGTGGATACGCTGCTTTAATGCCTTTGTATCATGCTATTGCTTCCCGTATGGCTTTCATTTTCTCC
TCCTTGTATAAATCCTGGTTGCTGTCTCTTTATGAGGAGTTGTGGCCCGTTGTCAGGCAACGTGGCGTGG
TGTGCACTGTGTTTGCTGACGCAACCCCCACTGGTTGGGGCATTGCCACCACCTGTCAGCTCCTTTCCGG
GACTTTCGCTTTCCCCCTCCCTATTGCCACGGCGGAACTCATCGCCGCCTGCCTTGCCCGCTGCTGGACA
GGGGCTCGGCTGTTGGGCACTGACAATTCCGTGGTGTTGTCGGGGAAATCATCGTCCTTTCCTTGGCTGC
TCGCCTGTGTTGCCACCTGGATTCTGCGCGGGACGTCCTTCTGCTACGTCCCTTCGGCCCTCAATCCAGC
GGACCTTCCTTCCCGCGGCCTGCTGCCGGCTCTGCGGCCTCTTCCGCGTCTTCGCCTTCGCCCTCAGACG
AGTCGGATCTCCCTTTGGGCCGCCTCCCCGCGTCGACTTTAAGACCAATGACTTACAAGGCAGCTGTAGA
TCTTAGCCACTTTTTAAAAGAAAAGGGGGGACTGGAAGGGCTAATTCACTCCCAACGAAGACAAGATCTG
CTTTTTGCTTGTACTGGGTCTCTCTGGTTAGACCAGATCTGAGCCTGGGAGCTCTCTGGCTAACTAGGGA
ACCCACTGCTTAAGCCTCAATAAAGCTTGCCTTGAGTGCTTCAAGTAGTGTGTGCCCGTCTGTTGTGTGA
CTCTGGTAACTAGAGATCCCTCAGACCCTTTTAGTCAGTGTGGAAAATCTCTAGCAGTACGTATAGTAGT
TCATGTCATCTTATTATTCAGTATTTATAACTTGCAAAGAAATGAATATCAGAGAGTGAGAGGAACTTGT
TTATTGCAGCTTATAATGGTTACAAATAAAGCAATAGCATCACAAATTTCACAAATAAAGCATTTTTTTC
ACTGCATTCTAGTTGTGGTTTGTCCAAACTCATCAATGTATCTTATCATGTCTGGCTCTAGCTATCCCGC
CCCTAACTCCGCCCATCCCGCCCCTAACTCCGCCCAGTTCCGCCCATTCTCCGCCCCATGGCTGACTAAT
TTTTTTTATTTATGCAGAGGCCGAGGCCGCCTCGGCCTCTGAGCTATTCCAGAAGTAGTGAGGAGGCTTT
TTTGGAGGCCTAGGGACGTACCCAATTCGCCCTATAGTGAGTCGTATTACGCGCGCTCACTGGCCGTCGT
TTTACAACGTCGTGACTGGGAAAACCCTGGCGTTACCCAACTTAATCGCCTTGCAGCACATCCCCCTTTC
GCCAGCTGGCGTAATAGCGAAGAGGCCCGCACCGATCGCCCTTCCCAACAGTTGCGCAGCCTGAATGGCG
AATGGG
[124 nt withheld, positions 3367-3490]
C
[91 nt withheld, positions 3492-3582]
A
[49 nt withheld, positions 3584-3632]
CCTTTGACGTTGGAGTCCACGTTCTTT
[37 nt withheld, positions 3660-3696]
ACCCTATCTCGGTCTATTCTTTTGATTTATAAGGGATTTTGCCGATTTCGGCCTATTGGTTAAAAAATGA
GCTGATTTAACAAAAATTTAACGCGAATTTTAACAAAATATTAACGCTTACAATTTAGGTGGCACTTTTC
GGGGAAATGTGCGCGGAACCCCTATTTGTTTATTTTTCTAAATACATTCAAATATGTATCCGCTCATGAG
ACAATAACCCTGATAAATGCTTCAATAATATTGAAAAAGGAAGAGTATGAGTATTCAACATTTCCGTGTC
GCCCTTATTCCCTTTTTTGCGGCATTTTGCCTTCCTGTTTTTGCTCACCCAGAAACGCTGGTGAAAGTAA
AAGATGCTGAAGATCAGTTGGGTGCACGAGTGGGTTACATCGAACTGGATCTCAACAGCGGTAAGATCCT
TGAGAGTTTTCGCCCCGAAGAACGTTTTCCAATGATGAGCACTTTTAAAGTTCTGCTATGTGGCGCGGTA
TTATCCCGTATTGACGCCGGGCAAGAGCAACTCGGTCGCCGCATACACTATTCTCAGAATGACTTGGTTG
AGTACTCACCAGTCACAGAAAAGCATCTTACGGATGGCATGACAGTAAGAGAATTATGCAGTGCTGCCAT
AACCATGAGTGATAACACTGCGGCCAACTTACTTCTGACAACGATCGGAGGACCGAAGGAGCTAACCGCT
TTTTTGCACAACATGGGGGATCATGTAACTCGCCTTGATCGTTGGGAACCGGAGCTGAATGAAGCCATAC
CAAACGACGAGCGTGACACCACGATGCCTGTAGCAATGGCAACAACGTTGCGCAAACTATTAACTGGCGA
ACTACTTACTCTAGCTTCCCGGCAACAATTAATAGACTGGATGGAGGCGGATAAAGTTGCAGGACCACTT
CTGCGCTCGGCCCTTCCGGCTGGCTGGTTTATTGCTGATAAATCTGGAGCCGGTGAGCGTGGGTCTCGCG
GTATCATTGCAGCACTGGGGCCAGATGGTAAGCCCTCCCGTATCGTAGTTATCTACACGACGGGGAGTCA
GGCAACTATGGATGAACGAAATAGACAGATCGCTGAGATAGGTGCCTCACTGATTAAGCATTGGTAACTG
TCAGACCAAGTTTACTCATATATACTTTAGATTGATTTAAAACTTCATTTTTAATTTAAAAGGATCTAGG
TGAAGATCCTTTTTGATAATCTCATGACCAAAATCCCTTAACGTGAGTTTTCGTTCCACTGAGCGTCAGA
CCCCGTAGAAAAGATCAAAGGATCTTCTTGAGATCCTTTTTTTCTGCGCGTAATCTGCTGCTTGCAAACA
AAAAAACCACCGCTACCAGCGGTGGTTTGTTTGCCGGATCAAGAGCTACCAACTCTTTTTCCGAAGGTAA
CTGGCTTCAGCAGAGCGCAGATACCAAATACTGTTCTTCTAGTGTAGCCGTAGTTAGGCCACCACTTCAA
GAACTCTGTAGCACCGCCTACATACCTCGCTCTGCTAATCCTGTTACCAGTGGCTGCTGCCAGTGGCGAT
AAGTCGTGTCTTACCGGGTTGGACTCAAGACGATAGTTACCGGATAAGGCGCAGCGGTCGGGCTGAACGG
GGGGTTCGTGCACACAGCCCAGCTTGGAGCGAACGACCTACACCGAACTGAGATACCTACAGCGTGAGCT
ATGAGAAAGCGCCACGCTTCCCGAAGGGAGAAAGGCGGACAGGTATCCGGTAAGCGGCAGGGTCGGAACA
GGAGAGCGCACGAGGGAGCTTCCAGGGGGAAACGCCTGGTATCTTTATAGTCCTGTCGGGTTTCGCCACC
TCTGACTTGAGCGTCGATTTTTGTGATGCTCGTCAGGGGGGCGGAGCCTATGGAAAAACGCCAGCAACGC
GGCCTTTTTACGGTTCCTGGCCTTTTGCTGGCCTTTTGCTCACATGTTCTTTCCTGCGTTATCCCCTGAT
TCTGTGGATAACCGTATTACCGCCTTTGAGTGAGCTGATACCGCTCGCCGCAGCCGAACGACCGAGCGCA
GCGAGTCAGTGAGCGAGGAAGCGGAAGAGCGCCCAATACGCAAACCGCCTCTCCCCGCGCGTTGGCCGAT
TCATTAATGCAGCTGGCACGACAGGTTTCCCGACTGGAAAGCGGGCAGTGAGCGCAACGCAATTAATGTG
AGTTAGCTCACTCATTAGGCACCCCAGGCTTTACACTTTATGCTTCCGGCTCGTATGTTGTGTGGAATTG
TGAGCGGATAACAATTTCACACAGGAAACAGCTATGACCATGATTACGCCAAGCGCGCAATTAACCCTCA
CTAAAGGGAACAAAAGCTGGAGCTGCAAGCTTAATGTAGTCTTATGCAATACTCTTGTAGTCTTGCAACA
TGGTAACGATGAGTTAGCAACATGCCTTACAAGGAGAGAAAAAGCACCGTGCATGCCGATTGGTGGAAGT
AAGGTGGTACGATCGTGCCTTATTAGGAAGGCAACAGACGGGTCTGACATGGATTGGACGAACCACTGAA
TTGCCGCATTGCAGAGATATTGTATTTAAGTGCCTAGCTCGATACATAAACGGGTCTCTCTGGTTAGACC
AGATCTGAGCCTGGGAGCTCTCTGGCTAACTAGGGAACCCACTGCTTAAGCCTCAATAAAGCTTGCCTTG
AGTGCTTCAAGTAGTGTGTGCCCGTCTGTTGTGTGACTCTGGTAACTAGAGATCCCTCAGACCCTTTTAG
TCAGTGTGGAAAATCTCTAGCAGTGGCGCCCGAACAGGGACTTGAAAGCGAAAGGGAAACCAGAGGAGCT
CTCTCGACGCAGGACTCGGCTTGCTGAAGCGCGCACGGCAAGAGGCGAGGGGCGGCGACTGGTGAGTACG
CCAAAAATTTTGACTAGCGGAGGCTAGAAGGAGAGAGATGGGTGCGAGAGCGTCAGTATTAAGCGGGGGA
GAATTAGATCGCGATGGGAAAAAATTCGGTTAAGGCCAGGGGGAAAGAAAAAATATAAATTAAAACATAT
AGTATGGGCAAGCAGGGAGCTAGAACGATTCGCAGTTAATCCTGGCCTGTTAGAAACATCAGAAGGCTGT
AGACAAATACTGGGACAGCTACAACCATCCCTTCAGACAGGATCAGAAGAACTTAGATCATTATATAATA
CAGTAGCAACCCTCTATTGTGTGCATCAAAGGATAGAGATAAAAGACACCAAGGAAGCTTTAGACAAGAT
AGAGGAAGAGCAAAACAAAAGTAAGACCACCGCACAGCAAGCGGCCGCTGATCTTCAGACCTGGAGGAGG
AGATATGAGGGACAATTGGAGAAGTGAATTATATAAATATAAAGTAGTAAAAATTGAACCATTAGGAGTA
GCACCCACCAAGGCAAAGAGAAGAGTGGTGCAGAGAGAAAAAAGAGCAGTGGGAATAGGAGCTTTGTTCC
TTGGGTTCTTGGGAGCAGCAGGAAGCACTATGGGCGCAGCGTCAATGACGCTGACGGTACAGGCCAGACA
ATTATTGTCTGGTATAGTGCAGCAGCAGAACAATTTGCTGAGGGCTATTGAGGCGCAACAGCATCTGTTG
CAACTCACAGTCTGGGGCATCAAGCAGCTCCAGGCAAGAATCCTGGCTGTGGAAAGATACCTAAAGGATC
AACAGCTCCTGGGGATTTGGGGTTGCTCTGGAAAACTCATTTGCACCACTGCTGTGCCTTGGAATGCTAG
TTGGAGTAATAAATCTCTGGAACAGATTTGGAATCACACGACCTGGATGGAGTGGGACAGAGAAATTAAC
AATTACACAAGCTTAATACACTCCTTAATTGAAGAATCGCAAAACCAGCAAGAAAAGAATGAACAAGAAT
TATTGGAATTAGATAAATGGGCAAGTTTGTGGAATTGGTTTAACATAACAAATTGGCTGTGGTATATAAA
ATTATTCATAATGATAGTAGGAGGCTTGGTAGGTTTAAGAATAGTTTTTGCTGTACTTTCTATAGTGAAT
AGAGTTAGGCAGGGATATTCACCATTATCGTTTCAGACCCACCTCCCAACCCCGAGGGGACCCAGAGAGG
GCCTATTTCCCATGATTCCTTCATATTTGCATATACGATACAAGGCTGTTAGAGAGATAATTAGAATTAA
TTTGACTGTAAACACAAAGATATTAGTACAAAATACGTGACGTAGAAAGTAATAATTTCTTGGGTAGTTT
GCAGTTTTAAAATTATGTTTTAAAATGGACTATCATATGCTTACCGTAACTTGAAAGTATTTCGATTTCT
TGGCTTTATATATCTTGTGGAAAGGACGAAACACCGGAGCCAATGTTGAAACCGGAGTTTTAGAGCTAGA
AATAGCAAGTTAAAATAAGGCTAGTCCGTTATCAACTTGAAAAAGTGGCACCGAGTCGGTGCTTTTTTAA
GCTTGGCGTAACTAGATCTTGAGACAAATGGCAGTATTCATCCACAATTTTAAAAGAAAAGGGGGGATTG
GGGGGTACAGTGCAGGGGAAAGAATAGTAGACATAATAGCAACAGACATACAAACTAAAGAATTACAAAA
ACAAATTACAAAAATTCAAAATTTTCGGGTTTATTACAGGGACAGCAGAGATCCACTTTGGCGCCGGCTC
GAGGGGG
Features (pLannotate 1.2.2; 29 found; start..end, strand, type, name):
     14..80      +  CDS            small t antigen (fragment): SV40 (simian virus 40) small t antigen
    106..317     +  promoter       EF-1α core promoter: core promoter for human elongation factor EF-1α
    318..1256    +  intron         EF-1α intron A: intron upstream of the start codon of human EF-1α
   1278..1877    +  CDS            PuroR (fragment): puromycin N-acetyltransferase; pac from Streptomyces; confers resistance to puromycin
   1893..2481    +  misc_feature   WPRE: woodchuck hepatitis virus posttranscriptional regulatory element
   2532..2551    +  misc_feature   cPPT/CTS (fragment): central polypurine tract and central termination sequence of HIV-1
   2553..2786    +  LTR            3' LTR (ΔU3): self-inactivating 3' long terminal repeat (LTR) from HIV-1
   2864..2985    +  polyA_signal   SV40 poly(A) signal: SV40 polyadenylation signal
   3025..3160    +  rep_origin     SV40 ori: SV40 origin of replication
   3181..3199    -  promoter       T7 promoter: promoter for bacteriophage T7 RNA polymerase
   3207..3362    +  CDS            lacZα (fragment): LacZα fragment of β-galactosidase; lacZ fragment
   3367..3795    +  rep_origin     f1 ori (sequence partly withheld): f1 bacteriophage origin of replication; arrow indicates direction of (+) strand synthesis
   3848..3952    +  promoter       AmpR promoter: bla
   3953..4813    +  CDS            AmpR: β-lactamase; bla; confers resistance to ampicillin, carbenicillin, and related antibiotics
   4984..5572    +  rep_origin     ori: high-copy-number ColE1/pMB1/pBR322/pUC origin of replication
   5755..5847    +  CDS            lacI (fragment): lac repressor; lacI; The lac repressor binds to the lac operator to inhibit transcription in E. coli. This inhibition can be relieved by adding lactose or isopropyl-β-D-thiogalactopyranoside (IPTG).
   5860..5881    +  protein_bind   CAP binding site: CAP binding activates transcription in the presence of cAMP. E. coli catabolite activator protein
   5896..5926    +  promoter       lac promoter: promoter for the E. coli lac operon
   5934..5950    +  protein_bind   lac operator: The lac repressor binds to the lac operator to inhibit transcription in E. coli. This inhibition can be relieved by adding lactose or isopropyl-β-D-thiogalactopyranoside (IPTG). lac repressor encoded by lacI
   5995..6013    +  promoter       T3 promoter: promoter for bacteriophage T3 RNA polymerase
   6041..6267    +  promoter       RSV promoter: Rous sarcoma virus enhancer/promoter
   6268..6448    +  LTR            5' LTR (truncated): truncated 5' long terminal repeat (LTR) from HIV-1
   6495..6620    +  misc_feature   HIV-1 Ψ: packaging signal of human immunodeficiency virus type 1
   6604..6967    +  CDS            HIV-1 gag (fragment): gag protein from human immunodeficiency virus 1; gag
   7113..7346    +  misc_feature   RRE: The Rev response element (RRE) of HIV-1 allows for Rev-dependent mRNA export from the nucleus to the cytoplasm.
   7723..7749    +  CDS            Rev (fragment): human immunodeficiency virus 1 (HIV-1) Rev protein; rev; enhances nuclear export of unspliced and incompletely spliced viral mRNAs
   7753..7993    +  promoter       U6 promoter: RNA polymerase III promoter for human U6 snRNA
   8023..8098    +  misc_RNA       gRNA scaffold: guide RNA scaffold for the Streptococcus pyogenes CRISPR/Cas9 system
   8154..8271    +  misc_feature   cPPT/CTS: central polypurine tract and central termination sequence of HIV-1
