[The description below was written by a language model from this plasmid's Addgene catalogue record and pLannotate feature annotations shown in this document.]
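Description:
NUP62 gRNA (BRDN0001147683) is a third-generation lentiviral CRISPR guide RNA plasmid built on the lentiGuide-Puro backbone, carrying a single guide directed against human NUP62, which encodes the nucleoporin p62. The guide was designed against several NUP62 transcript variants. In bacteria the roughly 8.3 kb plasmid is maintained through a high-copy ColE1/pUC-type origin and selected with ampicillin via the β-lactamase gene. The backbone also retains an f1 origin, an SV40 origin and polyadenylation signal, and remnants of lac and phage-promoter cloning sequences.

The lentiviral transfer cassette begins with an RSV promoter fused to a truncated HIV-1 5' LTR, which makes genomic RNA production Tat-independent. This is followed by the Ψ packaging signal with a partial gag sequence, the Rev response element for nuclear export of the unspliced genome, and a cPPT/CTS that aids nuclear import of the provirus. It ends in a ΔU3 self-inactivating 3' LTR. Within this unit, a human U6 RNA polymerase III promoter drives the NUP62 spacer joined to the Streptococcus pyogenes Cas9 guide scaffold. A separate EF-1α promoter with its first intron expresses puromycin N-acetyltransferase for selection of transduced mammalian cells, with a WPRE downstream to enhance transcript expression.

The plasmid does not encode Cas9, so it is meant to be paired with a separate Cas9 lentiviral vector or used in cells that already express Cas9, where it directs cleavage and knockout of NUP62. It belongs to a set of guides produced with optimized sgRNA design rules and associated with a human kinome gRNA library.
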