Addgene plasmid #77669: NUP62 gRNA (BRDN0001147683)
Purpose: 3rd generation lentiviral gRNA plasmid targeting human NUP62
Depositing lab: John Doench & David Root. Depositing organization: Broad Institute. Publication: Optimized sgRNA design to maximize activity and minimize off-target effects of CRISPR-Cas9. Doench JG, Fusi N, Sullender M, Hegde M, Vaimberg EW, Donovan KF, Smith I, Tothova Z, Wilen C, Orchard R, Virgin HW, Listgarten J, Root DE. Nat Biotechnol. 2016 Jan 18. doi: 10.1038/nbt.3437. PubMed 26780180.
Backbone
  Vector backbone: lentiGuide-Puro
  Backbone manufacturer: Zhang Lab (Addgene plasmid # 52963)
  Vector type: Mammalian Expression, Lentiviral, CRISPR
  Selectable markers: Puromycin
Growth in bacteria
  Bacterial resistance: Ampicillin, 100 μg/mL
  Growth temperature: 37°C
  Growth strain: DH5alpha
  Copy number: High Copy
Gene/Insert
  Gene/Insert name: NUP62 (alt names: NUP62; NM_001193357.1)
  gRNA/shRNA sequence: GAGCCAATGTTGAAACCGGA
  Species: H. sapiens (human)
  Entrez Gene: NUP62 (a.k.a. IBSN, SNDI, p62)
  Promoter: hU6
  Cloning method: Unknown
  Sequencing primers: 5′ U6-F; 3′ pS2-R
Terms and licenses: Academic/Nonprofit Terms; Industry Terms: Not Available to Industry
Depositor comments: The gRNA was designed to target the following Genbank reference sequence(s): NM_001193357.1,NM_012346.4,NM_016553.4,NM_153718.3,NM_153719.3. Note that this plasmid does NOT contain Cas9. It should be used in conjunction with lentiCas9-Blast (Addgene #52962) or otherwise with cell lines already expressing Cas9. Browse the full kinome gRNA library at http://www.addgene.org/pooled-library/broadgpp-human-kinome/ or visit http://www.broadinstitute.org/rnai/public/ for detailed protocols and information.
How to cite: NUP62 gRNA (BRDN0001147683) was a gift from John Doench & David Root (Addgene plasmid # 77669 ; http://n2t.net/addgene:77669 ; RRID:Addgene_77669)
