>Addgene plasmid #77669 | NUP62 gRNA (BRDN0001147683) | depositor partial sequence | sequence record 145129 | Target Sequence
GAGCCAATGTTGAAACCGGA
