>Addgene plasmid #77669 | NUP62 gRNA (BRDN0001147683) | addgene partial sequence | sequence record 188203 | hU6-F
GTAGAAAGTAATAATTTCTTGGGTAGTTTGCAGTTTTAAAATTATGTTTTAAAATGGACTATCATATGCT
TACCGTAACTTGAAAGTATTTCGATTTCTTGGCTTTATATATCTTGTGGAAAGGACGAAACACCGGAGCC
AATGTTGAAACCGGAGTTTTAGAGCTAGAAATAGCAAGTTAAAATAAGGCTAGTCCGTTATCAACTTGAA
AAAGTGGCACCGAGTCGGTGCTTTTTTAAGCTTGGCGTAACTAGATCTTGAGACAAATGGCAGTATTCAT
CCACAATTTTAAAAGAAAAGGGGGGATTGGGGGGTACAGTGCAGGGGAAAGAATAGTAGACATAATAGCA
ACAGACATACAAACTAAAGAATTACAAAAACAAATTACAAAAATTCAAAATTTTCGGGTTTATTACAGGG
ACAGCAGAGATCCACTTTGGCGCCGGCTCGAGGGGGCCCGGGTGCAAAGATGGATAAAGTTTTAAACAGA
GAGGAATCTTTGCAGCTAATGGACCTTCTAGGTCTTGAAAGGAGTGGGAATTGGCTCCGGTGCCCGTCAG
TGGGCAGAGC
